Addgene plasmid #239124: pLS413
Purpose: (Empty Backbone) Minimal centromeric shuttle vector depleted of restriction sites outside the polylinker region, yeast selection marker HIS3
Depositing lab: Sahand Jamal Rahi. Depositing organization: Swiss Federal Institute of Technology (EPFL). Publication: Minimal shuttle vectors for Saccharomyces cerevisiae. Scutteri L, Barth P, Rahi SJ. Synth Biol (Oxf). 2025 May 21;10(1):ysaf010. doi: 10.1093/synbio/ysaf010. eCollection 2025. PubMed 40612073.
Backbone
  Vector backbone: pLS413
  Backbone size (bp): 3181
  Vector type: Bacterial Expression, Yeast Expression ; Centromeric
  Selectable markers: HIS3
Growth in bacteria
  Bacterial resistance: Ampicillin, 100 μg/mL
  Growth temperature: 37°C
  Growth strain: DH5alpha
  Copy number: Low Copy
Gene/Insert
  Sequencing primers: 5′ M13 fwd; 3′ M13 rev
Terms and licenses: Academic/Nonprofit Terms; Industry Terms: Not Available to Industry
How to cite: pLS413 was a gift from Sahand Jamal Rahi (Addgene plasmid # 239124 ; http://n2t.net/addgene:239124 ; RRID:Addgene_239124)
