[The description below was written by a language model from this plasmid's Addgene catalogue record and pLannotate feature annotations shown in this document.]
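Description:
pLS413 is an empty-backbone, minimal centromeric shuttle vector for Saccharomyces cerevisiae and E. coli, only 3,181 bp in size. According to the record, it was designed to be compact and depleted of restriction sites outside the polylinker, so that the enzymes cutting in the cloning region are more likely to be unique and usable for inserting DNA. No insert is present, and the record describes no promoter or terminator for driving a cloned gene, so any expression cassette must supply its own regulatory elements.

In bacteria the plasmid is maintained through a ColE1/pUC-type origin of replication and selected with ampicillin via the β-lactamase gene and its native bla promoter. The origin is annotated as a high-copy type, although the catalogue entry lists the plasmid as low copy. In yeast, a CEN/ARS element, consisting of the CEN6 centromere fused to an autonomously replicating sequence, provides replication and stable mitotic segregation at roughly one or a few copies per cell. The HIS3 gene under its own promoter complements histidine auxotrophy in his3 host strains. The cloning region sits between the CEN/ARS element and the HIS3 cassette. It is annotated as a fragment of the pUC18/19 multiple cloning site followed by a very short remnant of lacZα, which suggests that blue/white screening is unlikely to be available. M13 forward and reverse primers are listed for sequencing inserts.

The vector is suited to low-copy, near-physiological expression or complementation studies in yeast, and as a streamlined scaffold for assembling synthetic constructs.
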