Features (pLannotate 1.2.2; 8 found; start..end, strand, type, name):
      1..64      +  promoter       AmpR promoter: bla
     65..924     +  CDS            AmpR (fragment): β-lactamase; bla; confers resistance to ampicillin, carbenicillin, and related antibiotics
    948..1536    +  rep_origin     ori: high-copy-number ColE1/pMB1/pBR322/pUC origin of replication
   1537..2040    +  misc_feature   CEN/ARS: S. cerevisiae CEN6 centromere fused to an autonomously replicating sequence
   2063..2107    +  misc_feature   MCS (fragment): pUC18/19 multiple cloning site
   2114..2130    +  CDS            lacZα (fragment): LacZα fragment of β-galactosidase; lacZ fragment
   2131..2318    +  promoter       HIS3 promoter: S. cerevisiae HIS3
   2319..2978    +  CDS            HIS3: HIS7_YEAST - Experimental evidence at protein level: Swiss-Prot protein existence level 1. From Saccharomyces cerevisiae (strain ATCC 204508 / S288c) (Baker's yeast).
>Addgene plasmid #239124 | pLS413 | addgene full sequence | sequence record 474383 | Addgene NGS Result
TATGTATCCGCTCATGAGACAATAACCCTGATAAATGCTTCAATAATATTGAAAAAGGAAGAGTATGAGT
ATTCAACATTTCCGTGTCGCCCTTATTCCCTTTTTTGCGGCATTTTGCCTTCCTGTTTTTGCTCACCCAG
AAACGCTGGTGAAAGTAAAAGATGCAGAAGATCAGTTGGGTGCGCGAGTGGGTTACATCGAACTGGACCT
CAACAGTGGTAAGATACTAGAGAGTTTTCGCCCCGAAGAACGATTCCCAATGATGTCCACTTTTAAGGTT
CTGCTATGTGGCGCGGTATTATCCCGTATTGACGCGGGGCAAGAGCAACTAGGTCGCCGCATACACTATT
CTCAGAATGACTTGGTTGAGTATTCACCAGTCACAGAAAAGCATCTTACGGATGGCATGACAGTAAGAGA
ATTATGTAGTGCTGCCATAACGATGAGTGATAACACGGCGGCGAACTTACTTCTGACAACGATTGGAGGA
CCAAAGGAGCTAACCGCTTTTTTGCACAACATGGGGGATCATGTAACTCGCCTTGATCGTTGGGAACCAG
AGCTGAATGAAGCCATACCAAACGACGAGCGTGACACCACGATGCCTGTTGCTATGGCAACAACCTTGCG
GAAACTATTAACTGGCGAACTACTTACTCTAGCTTCCCGGCAACAGTTAATAGACTGGATGGAGGCTGAT
AAAGTTGCAGGACCACTTCTGCGCTCTGCGCTTCCGGCTGGCTGGTTTATTGCTGATAAATCTGGGGCCG
GAGAGCGTGGGTCACGCGGTATCATAGCAGCACTAGGGCCAGATGGTAAGCCCTCCCGTATCGTAGTTAT
CTACACGACGGGGAGCCAGGCAACTATGGATGAACGAAATAGACAGATCGCTGAGATAGGTGCGTCACTG
ATTAAGCATTGGTAGTAGAAAAGATCAAAGGATCTTCTTGAGATCCTTTTTTTCTGCGCGTAATCTGCTG
CTTGCAAACAAAAAAACCACCGCTACCAGCGGTGGTTTGTTTGCCGGATCAAGAGCTACCAACTCTTTTT
CCGAAGGTAACTGGCTTCAGCAGAGCGCAGATACCAAATACTGTCCTTCTAGTGTAGCCGTAGTTAGGCC
ACCACTTCAAGAACTCTGTAGCACCGCCTACATACCTCGCTCTGCTAATCCTGTTACCAGTGGCTGCTGC
CAGTGGCGATAAGTCGTGTCTTACCGGGTTGGACTCAAGACGATAGTTACCGGATAAGGCGCAGCGGTCG
GGCTGAACGGGGGGTTCGTGCACACAGCCCAGCTTGGAGCGAACGACCTACACCGAACTGAGATACCTAC
AGCGTGAGCTATGAGAAAGCGCCACGCTTCCCGAAGGGAGAAAGGCGGACAGGTATCCGGTAAGCGGCAG
GGTCGGAACAGGAGAGCGCACGAGGGAGCTTCCAGGGGGAAACGCCTGGTATCTTTATAGTCCTGTCGGG
TTTCGCCACCTCTGACTTGAGCGTCGATTTTTGTGATGCTCGTCAGGGGGGCGGAGCCTATGGAAAATCA
CGTGCTATAAAAATAATTATAATTTAAATTTTTTAATATAAATATATAAATTAAAAATAGAAAGTAAAAA
AAGAAATTAAAGAAAAAATAGTTTTTGTTTTCCGAAGATGTAAAAGACTCTAGGGGGATCGCCAACAAAT
ACTACCTTTTATCTTGCTCTTCCTGCTCTCAGGTATTAATGCCGAATTGTTTCATCTTGTCTGTGTAGAA
GACCACACACGAAAATCCTGTGATTTTACATTTTACTTATCGTTAATCGAATGTATATCTATTTAATCTG
CTTTTCTTGTCTAATAAATATATATGTAAAGTACGCTTTTTGTTGAAATTTTTTAAACCTTTGTTTATTT
TTTTTTCTTCATTCCGTAACTCTTCTACCTTCTTTATTTACTTTCTAAAATCCAAATACAAAACATAAAA
ATAAATAAACACAGAGTAAATTCCCAAATTATTCCATCATTAAAAGATACGAGGCGCGTGTAAGTTACAG
GCAAGCGATCCAGGAAACAGCTATGACGCGCGCGAGCTCGGTACCCGGGATCCTCTAGAGTCGACCTGCA
GGCATGCCCTAGGACTGGCCGTCGTTTTACCTAGTACACTCTATATTTTTTTATGCCTCGGTAATGATTT
TCATTTTTTTTTTTCCACCTAGCGGATGACTCTTTTTTTTTCTTAGCGATTGGCATTATCACATAATGAA
TTATACATTATATAAAGTAATGTGATTTCTTCGAAGAATATACTAAAAAATGAGCAGGCAAGATAAACGA
AGGCAAAGATGACAGAGCAGAAAGCCCTAGTAAAGCGTATTACAAATGAAACCAAGATTCAGATTGCGAT
TTCTTTAAAGGGTGGTCCCCTAGCGATAGAACACTCGATCTTCCCAGAAAAAGAGGCAGAAGCAGTAGCA
GAACAGGCCACACAATCGCAAGTGATTAACGTCCACACAGGTATAGGGTTTCTGGACCACATGATTCATG
CTCTCGCCAAGCACTCCGGCTGGTCGCTAATCGTTGAGTGCATTGGTGACTTACACATAGACGACCATCA
CACCACTGAGGACTGCGGGATTGCTCTGGGTCAGGCTTTTAAAGAGGCTCTAGGGGCCGTGCGTGGAGTA
AAAAGGTTTGGATCAGGATTTGCGCCTTTGGATGAGGCACTTTCCAGGGCGGTTGTTGATCTTTCGAACA
GGCCATACGCAGTTGTCGAACTTGGTTTGCAAAGGGAGAAAGTAGGTGATCTCTCTTGCGAGATGATCCC
GCATTTTCTTGAAAGTTTTGCAGAGGCAAGCAGAATTACCCTCCACGTTGATTGTCTGCGAGGCAAGAAT
GACCATCACCGTAGCGAGAGTGCGTTCAAGGCTCTTGCGGTTGCCATAAGAGAAGCCACCTCGCCCAATG
GAACCAACGATGTTCCCTCCACCAAAGGTGTTCTTATGTAGTGACACCGATTATTTAAAGCTGCATCATA
CGATATATATATATGTGTATATATGTATATCTATGAATGTCAGTAAGTATGTATATGAACAGTATGATAC
TGAAAATGACAAGGTAATACATCATTCTATATGTGTCATTCTGAACGAGGCGCGTTTTCCTTTTTTCTTT
TTGCTTTTTCTTTTTTTTTCTCTTGAACTCG
